Addgene plasmid #152753: pGBW-m4134382
Purpose: Mammalian expression plasmid for SARS-CoV-2 3'-to-5' exonuclease
Depositing lab: Ginkgo Bioworks & Benjie Chen. Depositing organization: Ginkgo Bioworks.
Backbone
  Vector backbone: pTwist_CMV_6
  Backbone size w/o insert (bp): 4180
  Vector type: Mammalian Expression
Growth in bacteria
  Bacterial resistance: Ampicillin, 100 μg/mL
  Growth temperature: 37°C
  Growth strain: DH5alpha
  Copy number: High Copy
Gene/Insert
  Gene/Insert name: SARS-CoV-2 3'-to-5' exonuclease
  Species: Severe acute respiratory syndrome coronavirus 2
  Insert size (bp): 1574
  Mutation: wt
  Entrez Gene: ORF1ab (a.k.a. GU280_gp01)
  Promoter: CMV
  Tag / fusion protein: Cleavable TEV;TRX (C terminal on backbone)
  Cloning method: Unknown
Resource information
  A portion of this plasmid was derived from a plasmid made by: GinkgoBioworks
Depositor comments: NCBI reference sequence: YP_009725309.1
How to cite: pGBW-m4134382 was a gift from Ginkgo Bioworks & Benjie Chen (Addgene plasmid # 152753 ; http://n2t.net/addgene:152753 ; RRID:Addgene_152753)
