[The description below was written by a language model from this plasmid's Addgene catalogue record and pLannotate feature annotations shown in this document.]
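Description:
pGBW-m4134382 is a mammalian expression plasmid built on the pTwist_CMV_6 backbone that carries the wild-type coding sequence for the SARS-CoV-2 3'-to-5' exonuclease, a mature cleavage product of the ORF1ab replicase polyprotein. It is propagated in E. coli as a high-copy plasmid through a ColE1/pUC-type origin and is selected with ampicillin via the AmpR β-lactamase gene. No mammalian selection marker is annotated, so the construct appears suited to transient expression rather than stable line selection.

The roughly 1.6 kb viral open reading frame spans the numbering origin of the 6,177 nt sequence. The annotation tool matched it to the ORF1ab polyprotein, and the functional text attached to that hit describes the 2'-O-methyltransferase, which is generic polyprotein annotation rather than a description of this insert. Transcription is driven by the CMV immediate early enhancer together with CMV promoter elements. One of these was identified as the truncated CMVd2 form, while the catalogue simply lists CMV. Immediately downstream of the insert lie E. coli thioredoxin (trxA) and a 6xHis tag, consistent with the recorded C-terminal, TEV-cleavable TRX fusion, although the TEV site itself is not annotated. Thioredoxin is commonly used as a solubility-enhancing partner, the His tag allows affinity capture, and TEV cleavage would release the viral protein. An SV40 polyadenylation signal ends the transcript.

The expression unit and the bacterial module are flanked by T7 and rrnG terminators, a synthetic poly(A) signal, and 5' and 3' β-globin insulator elements, which limit read-through and interference from neighbouring sequences. The plasmid is intended for producing tagged exonuclease in mammalian cells for biochemical or functional studies.
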