Features (pLannotate 1.2.2; 18 found; start..end, strand, type, name):
   1604..1930    +  CDS            trxA: THIO_ECO57 - Experimental evidence at protein level: Swiss-Prot protein existence level 1. Participates in various redox reactions through the reversible oxidation of its active center dithiol to a disulfide and catalyzes dithiol-disulfide exchange reactions. From Escherichia coli O157:H7.
   1952..1969    +  CDS            6xHis: 6xHis affinity tag
   2046..2167    -  polyA_signal   SV40 poly(A) signal: SV40 polyadenylation signal
   2190..2259    -  CDS            large T antigen (fragment): large T antigen from SV40 (simian virus 40)
   2282..2328    +  terminator     T7 terminator: transcription terminator for bacteriophage T7 RNA polymerase
   2358..2494    +  terminator     rrnG terminator: transcription terminator from the E. coli ribosomal RNA rrnG operon (Albrechtsen et al., 1991)
   2539..2610    +  misc_feature   3' β-globin insulator: insulator downstream of the human β-globin locus (Farrell et al., 2002)
   2836..3424    -  rep_origin     ori: high-copy-number ColE1/pMB1/pBR322/pUC origin of replication
   3596..3660    -  CDS            bla(M) (fragment): β-lactamase lacking the signal sequence; bla(M); allows cytosolic expression of β-lactamase
   4170..5030    +  CDS            AmpR: β-lactamase; bla; confers resistance to ampicillin, carbenicillin, and related antibiotics
   5043..5179    +  terminator     rrnG terminator: transcription terminator from the E. coli ribosomal RNA rrnG operon (Albrechtsen et al., 1991)
   5331..5402    +  misc_feature   5' β-globin insulator: insulator upstream of the human β-globin locus (Farrell et al., 2002)
   5407..5453    -  terminator     T7 terminator: transcription terminator for bacteriophage T7 RNA polymerase
   5471..5519    -  polyA_signal   poly(A) signal: synthetic polyadenylation signal
   5600..5903    +  enhancer       CMV enhancer: human cytomegalovirus immediate early enhancer
   5976..5993    -  promoter       CMV promoter (fragment): human cytomegalovirus (CMV) immediate early promoter
   6056..6107    +  promoter       CMVd2 promoter: truncated human cytomegalovirus (CMV) immediate early promoter that yields moderately reduced expression relative to the full-length promoter
   6176..1591    +  CDS            rep (fragment) (across the origin): R1AB_SARS2 - Experimental evidence at protein level: Swiss-Prot protein existence level 1. [2'-O-methyltransferase]: Methyltransferase that mediates mRNA cap 2'-O-ribose methylation to the 5'-cap structure of viral mRNAs. N7-methyl guanosine cap is a prerequisite for binding of nsp16. Therefore plays an essential role in viral mRNAs cap methylation which is essential to evade immune system. From Severe acute respiratory syndrome coronavirus 2 (2019-nCoV) (SARS-CoV-2).
>Addgene plasmid #152753 | pGBW-m4134382 | depositor full sequence | sequence record 295765 | Full Sequence
CACCATGGAAAATGTAACAGGACTCTTTAAAGATTGTAGTAAGGTAATCACTGGGTTACATCCTACACAG
GCACCTACACACCTCAGTGTTGACACTAAATTCAAAACTGAAGGTTTATGTGTTGACATACCTGGCATAC
CTAAGGACATGACCTATAGAAGACTCATCTCTATGATGGGTTTTAAAATGAATTATCAAGTTAATGGTTA
CCCTAACATGTTTATCACCCGCGAAGAAGCTATAAGACATGTACGTGCATGGATTGGCTTCGATGTCGAG
GGGTGTCATGCTACTAGAGAAGCTGTTGGTACCAATTTACCTTTACAGCTAGGTTTTTCTACAGGTGTTA
ACCTAGTTGCTGTACCTACAGGTTATGTTGATACACCTAATAATACAGATTTTTCCAGAGTTAGTGCTAA
ACCACCGCCTGGAGATCAATTTAAACACCTCATACCACTTATGTACAAAGGACTTCCTTGGAATGTAGTG
CGTATAAAGATTGTACAAATGTTAAGTGACACACTTAAAAATCTCTCTGACAGAGTCGTATTTGTCTTAT
GGGCACATGGCTTTGAGTTGACATCTATGAAGTATTTTGTGAAAATAGGACCTGAGCGCACCTGTTGTCT
ATGTGATAGACGTGCCACATGCTTTTCCACTGCTTCAGACACTTATGCCTGTTGGCATCATTCTATTGGA
TTTGATTACGTCTATAATCCGTTTATGATTGATGTTCAACAATGGGGTTTTACAGGTAACCTACAAAGCA
ACCATGATCTGTATTGTCAAGTCCATGGTAATGCACATGTAGCTAGTTGTGATGCAATCATGACTAGGTG
TCTAGCTGTCCACGAGTGCTTTGTTAAGCGTGTTGACTGGACTATTGAATATCCTATAATTGGTGATGAA
CTGAAGATTAATGCGGCTTGTAGAAAGGTTCAACACATGGTTGTTAAAGCTGCATTATTAGCAGACAAAT
TCCCAGTTCTTCACGACATTGGTAACCCTAAAGCTATTAAGTGTGTACCTCAAGCTGATGTAGAATGGAA
GTTCTATGATGCACAGCCTTGTAGTGACAAAGCTTATAAAATAGAAGAATTATTCTATTCTTATGCCACA
CATTCTGACAAATTCACAGATGGTGTATGCCTATTTTGGAATTGCAATGTCGATAGATATCCTGCTAATT
CCATTGTTTGTAGATTTGACACTAGAGTGCTATCTAACCTTAACTTGCCTGGTTGTGATGGTGGCAGTTT
GTATGTAAATAAACATGCATTCCACACACCAGCTTTTGATAAAAGTGCTTTTGTTAATTTAAAACAATTA
CCATTTTTCTATTACTCTGACAGTCCATGTGAGTCTCATGGAAAACAAGTAGTGTCAGATATAGATTATG
TACCACTAAAGTCTGCTACGTGTATAACACGTTGCAATTTAGGTGGTGCTGTCTGTAGACATCATGCTAA
TGAGTACAGATTGTATCTCGATGCTTATAACATGATGATCTCAGCTGGCTTTAGCTTGTGGGTTTACAAA
CAATTTGATACTTATAACCTCTGGAACACTTTTACAAGACTTGAAAACCTTTACTTTCAGTCGATGAGTG
ACAAAATCATTCATCTAACCGATGACTCCTTTGATACAGACGTGTTGAAGGCCGATGGTGCGATACTGGT
AGATTTCTGGGCTGAATGGTGTGGCCCGTGCAAGATGATCGCACCCATTCTGGACGAGATCGCCGACGAG
TATCAAGGAAAATTAACTGTCGCTAAGCTTAATATAGATCAGAACCCAGGGACGGCACCTAAATACGGCA
TCAGGGGAATACCTACCCTCCTGCTCTTTAAGAATGGGGAAGTTGCCGCGACAAAAGTGGGAGCCCTGTC
TAAGGGCCAGCTAAAAGAGTTCTTGGACGCTAACCTGGCAGGTTCAGGCTCGGGGCACATGCACCATCAC
CATCACCATAGCAGCGGGCTCGTGCCACGCGGCTAAGCTAGCTTGACTGACTGAGATACAGCGTACCTTC
AGCTCACAGACATGATAAGATACATTGATGAGTTTGGACAAACCACAACTAGAATGCAGTGAAAAAAATG
CTTTATTTGTGAAATTTGTGATGCTATTGCTTTATTTGTAACCATTATAAGCTGCAATAAACAAGTTAAC
AACAACAATTGCATTCATTTTATGTTTCAGGTTCAGGGGGAGGTGTGGGAGGTTTTTTAAAGCAAGTAAA
ACCTCTACAAATGTGGTATTGGCCCATCTCTATCGGTATCGTAGCATAACCCCTTGGGGCCTCTAAACGG
GTCTTGAGGGGTTTTTTGTGCCCCTCGGGCCGGATTGCTATCTACCGGCATTGGCGCAGAAAAAAATGCC
TGATGCGACGCTGCGCGTCTTATACTCCCACATATGCCAGATTCAGCAACGGATACGGCTTCCCCAACTT
GCCCACTTCCATACGTGTCCTCCTTACCAGAAATTTATCCTTAAGGTCGTCAGCTATCCTGCAGGCGATC
TCTCGATTTCGATCAAGACATTCCTTTAATGGTCTTTTCTGGACACCACTAGGGGTCAGAAGTAGTTCAT
CAAACTTTCTTCCCTCCCTAATCTCATTGGTTACCTTGGGCTATCGAAACTTAATTAACCAGTCAAGTCA
GCTACTTGGCGAGATCGACTTGTCTGGGTTTCGACTACGCTCAGAATTGCGTCAGTCAAGTTCGATCTGG
TCCTTGCTATTGCACCCGTTCTCCGATTACGAGTTTCATTTAAATCATGTGAGCAAAAGGCCAGCAAAAG
GCCAGGAACCGTAAAAAGGCCGCGTTGCTGGCGTTTTTCCATAGGCTCCGCCCCCCTGACGAGCATCACA
AAAATCGACGCTCAAGTCAGAGGTGGCGAAACCCGACAGGACTATAAAGATACCAGGCGTTTCCCCCTGG
AAGCTCCCTCGTGCGCTCTCCTGTTCCGACCCTGCCGCTTACCGGATACCTGTCCGCCTTTCTCCCTTCG
GGAAGCGTGGCGCTTTCTCATAGCTCACGCTGTAGGTATCTCAGTTCGGTGTAGGTCGTTCGCTCCAAGC
TGGGCTGTGTGCACGAACCCCCCGTTCAGCCCGACCGCTGCGCCTTATCCGGTAACTATCGTCTTGAGTC
CAACCCGGTAAGACACGACTTATCGCCACTGGCAGCAGCCACTGGTAACAGGATTAGCAGAGCGAGGTAT
GTAGGCGGTGCTACAGAGTTCTTGAAGTGGTGGCCTAACTACGGCTACACTAGAAGAACAGTATTTGGTA
TCTGCGCTCTGCTGAAGCCAGTTACCTTCGGAAAAAGAGTTGGTAGCTCTTGATCCGGCAAACAAACCAC
CGCTGGTAGCGGTGGTTTTTTTGTTTGCAAGCAGCAGATTACGCGCAGAAAAAAAGGATCTCAAGAAGAT
CCTTTGATCTTTTCTACGGGGTCTGACGCTCAGTGGAACGAAAACTCACGTTAAGGGATTTTGGTCATGA
GATTATCAAAAAGGATCTTCACCTAGATCCTTTTAAATTAAAAATGAAGTTTTAAATCAATCTAAAGTAT
ATATGAGTAAACTTGGTCTGACAGTTACCAATGCTTAATCAGTGAGGCACCTATCTCAGCGATCTGTCTA
TTTCGTTCATCCATAGTTGCATTTAAATTTCCGAACTCTCCAAGGCCCTCGTCGGAAAATCTTCAAACCT
TTCGTCCGATCCATCTTGCAGGCTACCTCTCGAACGAACTATCGCAAGTCTCTTGGCCGGCCTTGCGCCT
TGGCTATTGCTTGGCAGCGCCTATCGCCAGGTATTACTCCAATCCCGAATATCCGAGATCGGGATCACCC
GAGAGAAGTTCAACCTACATCCTCAATCCCGATCTATCCGAGATCCGAGGAATATCGAAATCGGGGCGCG
CCTGGTGTACCGAGAACGATCCTCTCAGTGCGAGTCTCGACGATCCATATCGTTGCTTGGCAGTCAGCCA
GTCGGAATCCAGCTTGGGACCCAGGAAGTCCAATCGTCAGATATTGTACTCAAGCCTGGTCACGGCAGCG
TACCGATCTGTTTAAACCTAGATATTGATAGTCTGATCGGTCAACGTATAATCGAGTCCTAGCTTTTGCA
AACATCTATCAAGAGACAGGATCAGCAGGAGGCTTTCGCATGAGTATTCAACATTTCCGTGTCGCCCTTA
TTCCCTTTTTTGCGGCATTTTGCCTTCCTGTTTTTGCTCACCCAGAAACGCTGGTGAAAGTAAAAGATGC
TGAAGATCAGTTGGGTGCGCGAGTGGGTTACATCGAACTGGATCTCAACAGCGGTAAGATCCTTGAGAGT
TTTCGCCCCGAAGAACGCTTTCCAATGATGAGCACTTTTAAAGTTCTGCTATGTGGCGCGGTATTATCCC
GTATTGACGCCGGGCAAGAGCAACTCGGTCGCCGCATACACTATTCTCAGAATGACTTGGTTGAGTATTC
ACCAGTCACAGAAAAGCATCTTACGGATGGCATGACAGTAAGAGAATTATGCAGTGCTGCCATAACCATG
AGTGATAACACTGCGGCCAACTTACTTCTGACAACGATTGGAGGACCGAAGGAGCTAACCGCTTTTTTGC
ACAACATGGGGGATCATGTAACTCGCCTTGATCGTTGGGAACCGGAGCTGAATGAAGCCATACCAAACGA
CGAGCGTGACACCACGATGCCTGTAGCAATGGCAACAACCTTGCGTAAACTATTAACTGGCGAACTACTT
ACTCTAGCTTCCCGGCAACAGTTGATAGACTGGATGGAGGCGGATAAAGTTGCAGGACCACTTCTGCGCT
CGGCCCTTCCGGCTGGCTGGTTTATTGCTGATAAATCTGGAGCCGGTGAGCGTGGGTCTCGCGGTATCAT
TGCAGCACTGGGGCCAGATGGTAAGCCCTCCCGTATCGTAGTTATCTACACGACGGGGAGTCAGGCAACT
ATGGATGAACGAAATAGACAGATCGCTGAGATAGGTGCCTCACTGATTAAGCATTGGTAACCGATTCTAG
GTGCATTGGCGCAGAAAAAAATGCCTGATGCGACGCTGCGCGTCTTATACTCCCACATATGCCAGATTCA
GCAACGGATACGGCTTCCCCAACTTGCCCACTTCCATACGTGTCCTCCTTACCAGAAATTTATCCTTAAG
ATCCCGAATCGTTTAAACTCGACTCTGGCTCTATCGAATCTCCGTCGTTTCGAGCTTACGCGAACAGCCG
TGGCGCTCATTTGCTCGTCGGGCATCGAATCTCGTCAGCTATCGTCAGCTTACCTTTTTGGCAGCGATCG
CGGCTCCCGACATCTTGGACCATTAGCTCCACAGGTATCTTCTTCCCTCTAGTGGTCATAACAGCAGCTT
CAGCTACCTCTCAATTCAAAAAACCCCTCAAGACCCGTTTAGAGGCCCCAAGGGGTTATGCTATCAATCG
TTGCGTTACACACACAAAAAACCAACACACATCCATCTTCGATGGATAGCGATTTTATTATCTAACTGCT
GATCGAGTGTAGCCAGATCTAGTAATCAATTACGGGGTCATTAGTTCATAGCCCATATATGGAGTTCCGC
GTTACATAACTTACGGTAAATGGCCCGCCTGGCTGACCGCCCAACGACCCCCGCCCATTGACGTCAATAA
TGACGTATGTTCCCATAGTAACGCCAATAGGGACTTTCCATTGACGTCAATGGGTGGAGTATTTACGGTA
AACTGCCCACTTGGCAGTACATCAAGTGTATCATATGCCAAGTACGCCCCCTATTGACGTCAATGACGGT
AAATGGCCCGCCTGGCATTATGCCCAGTACATGACCTTATGGGACTTTCCTACTTGGCAGTACATCTACG
TATTAGTCATCGCTATTACCATGCTGATGCGGTTTTGGCAGTACATCAATGGGCGTGGATAGCGGTTTGA
CTCACGGGGATTTCCAAGTCTCCACCCCATTGACGTCAATGGGAGTTTGTTTTGGCACCAAAATCAACGG
GACTTTCCAAAATGTCGTAACAACTCCGCCCCATTGACGCAAATGGGCGGTAGGCGTGTACGGTGGGAGG
TCTATATAAGCAGAGCTGGTTTAGTGAACCGTCAGATCAGATCTTTGTCGATCCTACCATCCACTCGACA
CACCCGCCAGCGGCCGC
